Addgene plasmid #196197: pSpCas9(BB)-2A-Puro G3BP1-sgRNA
Purpose: Cas9 + gRNA expression to edit G3BP1 locus
Depositing lab: Jürgen Knoblich. Depositing organization: Institut fuer Molekulare Biotechnologie (IMBA). Publication: Integrated transcriptome and proteome analysis reveals posttranscriptional regulation of ribosomal genes in human brain organoids. Sidhaye J, Trepte P, Sepke N, Novatchkova M, Schutzbier M, Durnberger G, Mechtler K, Knoblich JA. Elife. 2023 Mar 29;12:e85135. doi: 10.7554/eLife.85135. PubMed 36989136.
Backbone
  Vector backbone: PX459
  Vector type: CRISPR
  Selectable markers: Puromycin
Growth in bacteria
  Bacterial resistance: Ampicillin, 100 μg/mL
  Growth temperature: 37°C
  Growth strain: DH5alpha
  Copy number: High Copy
Gene/Insert
  Gene/Insert name: G3BP1
  gRNA/shRNA sequence: unknown
  Species: H. sapiens (human)
  Entrez Gene: G3BP1 (a.k.a. G3BP, HDH-VIII)
  Cloning method: Restriction Enzyme; 5′ cloning site Unknown (unknown if destroyed); 3′ cloning site Unknown (unknown if destroyed)
Terms and licenses: Academic/Nonprofit Terms; Industry Terms: Not Available to Industry
Depositor comments: Cloning was performed using pSpCas9(BB)-2A-GFP plasmid (Addgene, 48138, RRID:Addgene_48138), modified to express eCas9 instead of WT-Cas9 and dTomato instead of GFP (Esk et al., 2020), using the Bbs1 cloning strategy of Ran et al. (Ran et al., 2013).24 plasmid (Addgene, 48138, RRID:Addgene_48138), modified to express eCas9 instead of WT-25 Cas9 and dTomato instead of GFP (Esk et al., 2020), using the Bbs1 cloning strategy of Ran26 et al. (Ran et al., 2013). Please visit https://www.biorxiv.org/content/10.1101/2022.10.07.511280v2 for bioRxiv preprint.
How to cite: pSpCas9(BB)-2A-Puro G3BP1-sgRNA was a gift from Jürgen Knoblich (Addgene plasmid # 196197 ; http://n2t.net/addgene:196197 ; RRID:Addgene_196197)
