[The description below was written by a language model from this plasmid's Addgene catalogue record and pLannotate feature annotations shown in this document.]
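Description:
pSpCas9(BB)-2A-Puro G3BP1-sgRNA is an all-in-one mammalian CRISPR plasmid built on the PX459 backbone, designed to express Streptococcus pyogenes Cas9 together with a single guide RNA directed at the human G3BP1 locus. It is maintained in E. coli as a high-copy plasmid through a ColE1/pUC-type origin and selected with ampicillin via the bla gene. An f1 phage origin is also present, along with small pBR322-derived bom and rop fragments and a single AAV2 ITR left over from the vector lineage.

The guide cassette consists of the human U6 RNA polymerase III promoter followed by the S. pyogenes gRNA scaffold, with a short gap between them where the target-specific spacer sits. The spacer sequence itself is listed as unknown in the record, and the depositor notes that it was inserted using the BbsI cloning strategy. Downstream, a CMV enhancer and a hybrid chicken β-actin/minute virus of mice intron form part of the regulatory region driving Cas9, which is annotated as two contiguous segments forming one continuous coding region. Cas9 is followed by a nucleoplasmin nuclear localization signal, then puromycin N-acetyltransferase and a bGH polyadenylation signal. As the construct name indicates, a 2A peptide links Cas9 to the puromycin marker, so transfected cells can be enriched by puromycin selection.

The depositor comments describe cloning into a GFP-version backbone modified to carry eCas9 and dTomato. The sequenced feature table instead shows a puromycin marker and no fluorescent protein, consistent with the plasmid name, and the annotation does not establish whether the Cas9 is wild-type or the enhanced-specificity variant. The plasmid's stated purpose is editing the G3BP1 locus, in a study of human brain organoids.
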