Features (pLannotate 1.2.2; 18 found; start..end, strand, type, name):
    769..1357    +  rep_origin     ori: high-copy-number ColE1/pMB1/pBR322/pUC origin of replication
   1419..1659    +  promoter       U6 promoter: RNA polymerase III promoter for human U6 snRNA
   1689..1764    +  misc_RNA       gRNA scaffold: guide RNA scaffold for the Streptococcus pyogenes CRISPR/Cas9 system
   1771..1814    +  misc_RNA       gRNA scaffold (fragment): guide RNA scaffold for the Streptococcus pyogenes CRISPR/Cas9 system
   1861..2146    +  enhancer       CMV enhancer: human cytomegalovirus immediate early enhancer; contains an 18-bp deletion relative to the standard CMV enhancer
   2425..2652    +  intron         hybrid intron: hybrid between chicken β-actin (CBA) and minute virus of mice (MMV) introns (Gray et al., 2011)
   2790..4391    +  CDS            Cas9(N): N-terminal portion of Streptococcus pyogenes Cas9 (Zetsche et al., 2015)
   4392..6890    +  CDS            Cas9(C): C-terminal portion of Streptococcus pyogenes Cas9 (Zetsche et al., 2015)
   6891..6938    +  CDS            nucleoplasmin NLS: bipartite nuclear localization signal from nucleoplasmin
   7008..7607    +  CDS            PuroR (fragment): puromycin N-acetyltransferase; pac from Streptomyces; confers resistance to puromycin
   7641..7752    +  polyA_signal   bGH poly(A) signal: bovine growth hormone polyadenylation signal
   7857..7997    +  repeat_region  AAV2 ITR: inverted terminal repeat of adeno-associated virus serotype 2 inverted
   8002..8053    -  misc_feature   bom (fragment): basis of mobility region from pBR322
   8072..8527    +  rep_origin     f1 ori (sequence partly withheld): f1 bacteriophage origin of replication; arrow indicates direction of (+) strand synthesis
   8528..8577    -  misc_feature   bom (fragment): basis of mobility region from pBR322
   8679..8714    -  CDS            rop (fragment): Rop protein, which maintains plasmids at low copy number; rop
   8809..8913    +  promoter       AmpR promoter: bla
   8914..598     +  CDS            AmpR (across the origin): β-lactamase; bla; confers resistance to ampicillin, carbenicillin, and related antibiotics
>Addgene plasmid #196197 | pSpCas9(BB)-2A-Puro G3BP1-sgRNA | addgene full sequence | sequence record 385015 | Addgene NGS Result
ACTCGGTCGCCGCATACACTATTCTCAGAATGACTTGGTTGAGTACTCACCAGTCACAGAAAAGCATCTT
ACGGATGGCATGACAGTAAGAGAATTATGCAGTGCTGCCATAACCATGAGTGATAACACTGCGGCCAACT
TACTTCTGACAACGATCGGAGGACCGAAGGAGCTAACCGCTTTTTTGCACAACATGGGGGATCATGTAAC
TCGCCTTGATCGTTGGGAACCGGAGCTGAATGAAGCCATACCAAACGACGAGCGTGACACCACGATGCCT
GTAGCAATGGCAACAACGTTGCGCAAACTATTAACTGGCGAACTACTTACTCTAGCTTCCCGGCAACAAT
TAATAGACTGGATGGAGGCGGATAAAGTTGCAGGACCACTTCTGCGCTCGGCCCTTCCGGCTGGCTGGTT
TATTGCTGATAAATCTGGAGCCGGTGAGCGTGGAAGCCGCGGTATCATTGCAGCACTGGGGCCAGATGGT
AAGCCCTCCCGTATCGTAGTTATCTACACGACGGGGAGTCAGGCAACTATGGATGAACGAAATAGACAGA
TCGCTGAGATAGGTGCCTCACTGATTAAGCATTGGTAACTGTCAGACCAAGTTTACTCATATATACTTTA
GATTGATTTAAAACTTCATTTTTAATTTAAAAGGATCTAGGTGAAGATCCTTTTTGATAATCTCATGACC
AAAATCCCTTAACGTGAGTTTTCGTTCCACTGAGCGTCAGACCCCGTAGAAAAGATCAAAGGATCTTCTT
GAGATCCTTTTTTTCTGCGCGTAATCTGCTGCTTGCAAACAAAAAAACCACCGCTACCAGCGGTGGTTTG
TTTGCCGGATCAAGAGCTACCAACTCTTTTTCCGAAGGTAACTGGCTTCAGCAGAGCGCAGATACCAAAT
ACTGTTCTTCTAGTGTAGCCGTAGTTAGGCCACCACTTCAAGAACTCTGTAGCACCGCCTACATACCTCG
CTCTGCTAATCCTGTTACCAGTGGCTGCTGCCAGTGGCGATAAGTCGTGTCTTACCGGGTTGGACTCAAG
ACGATAGTTACCGGATAAGGCGCAGCGGTCGGGCTGAACGGGGGGTTCGTGCACACAGCCCAGCTTGGAG
CGAACGACCTACACCGAACTGAGATACCTACAGCGTGAGCTATGAGAAAGCGCCACGCTTCCCGAAGGGA
GAAAGGCGGACAGGTATCCGGTAAGCGGCAGGGTCGGAACAGGAGAGCGCACGAGGGAGCTTCCAGGGGG
AAACGCCTGGTATCTTTATAGTCCTGTCGGGTTTCGCCACCTCTGACTTGAGCGTCGATTTTTGTGATGC
TCGTCAGGGGGGCGGAGCCTATGGAAAAACGCCAGCAACGCGGCCTTTTTACGGTTCCTGGCCTTTTGCT
GGCCTTTTGCTCACATGTGAGGGCCTATTTCCCATGATTCCTTCATATTTGCATATACGATACAAGGCTG
TTAGAGAGATAATTGGAATTAATTTGACTGTAAACACAAAGATATTAGTACAAAATACGTGACGTAGAAA
GTAATAATTTCTTGGGTAGTTTGCAGTTTTAAAATTATGTTTTAAAATGGACTATCATATGCTTACCGTA
ACTTGAAAGTATTTCGATTTCTTGGCTTTATATATCTTGTGGAAAGGACGAAACACCGTCCATGAAGATT
CACTGCCGGTTTTAGAGCTAGAAATAGCAAGTTAAAATAAGGCTAGTCCGTTATCAACTTGAAAAAGTGG
CACCGAGTCGGTGCTTTTTTGTTTTAGAGCTAGAAATAGCAAGTTAAAATAAGGCTAGTCCGTTTTTAGC
GCGTGCGCCAATTCTGCAGACAAATGGCTCTAGAGGTACCCGTTACATAACTTACGGTAAATGGCCCGCC
TGGCTGACCGCCCAACGACCCCCGCCCATTGACGTCAATAGTAACGCCAATAGGGACTTTCCATTGACGT
CAATGGGTGGAGTATTTACGGTAAACTGCCCACTTGGCAGTACATCAAGTGTATCATATGCCAAGTACGC
CCCCTATTGACGTCAATGACGGTAAATGGCCCGCCTGGCATTGTGCCCAGTACATGACCTTATGGGACTT
TCCTACTTGGCAGTACATCTACGTATTAGTCATCGCTATTACCATGGTCGAGGTGAGCCCCACGTTCTGC
TTCACTCTCCCCATCTCCCCCCCCTCCCCACCCCCAATTTTGTATTTATTTATTTTTTAATTATTTTGTG
CAGCGATGGGGGCGGGGGGGGGGGGGGGCGCGCGCCRGGGGGGGSGGGGSGGGGSGRGGGGSGGGGSGGG
GSGRGGSGGRGRGGKGCGGCGGCAGCCAATCAGAGCGGCGCGCTCCGAAAGTTTCCTTTTATGGCGAGGC
GGCGGCGGCGGCGGCCCTATAAAAAGCGAAGCGCGCGGCGGGCGGGAGTCGCTGCGCGCTGCCTTCGCCC
CGTGCCCCGCTCCGCCGCCGCCTCGCGCCGCCCGCCCCGGCTCTGACTGACCGCGTTACTCCCACAGGTG
AGCGGGCGGGACGGCCCTTCTCCTCCGGGCTGTAATTAGCTGAGCAAGAGGTAAGGGTTTAAGGGATGGT
TGGTTGGTGGGGTATTAATGTTTAATTACCTGGAGCACCTGCCTGAAATCACTTTTTTTCAGGTTGGACC
GGTGCCACCATGGACTATAAGGACCACGACGGAGACTACAAGGATCATGATATTGATTACAAAGACGATG
ACGATAAGATGGCCCCAAAGAAGAAGCGGAAGGTCGGTATCCACGGAGTCCCAGCAGCCGACAAGAAGTA
CAGCATCGGCCTGGACATCGGCACCAACTCTGTGGGCTGGGCCGTGATCACCGACGAGTACAAGGTGCCC
AGCAAGAAATTCAAGGTGCTGGGCAACACCGACCGGCACAGCATCAAGAAGAACCTGATCGGAGCCCTGC
TGTTCGACAGCGGCGAAACAGCCGAGGCCACCCGGCTGAAGAGAACCGCCAGAAGAAGATACACCAGACG
GAAGAACCGGATCTGCTATCTGCAAGAGATCTTCAGCAACGAGATGGCCAAGGTGGACGACAGCTTCTTC
CACAGACTGGAAGAGTCCTTCCTGGTGGAAGAGGATAAGAAGCACGAGCGGCACCCCATCTTCGGCAACA
TCGTGGACGAGGTGGCCTACCACGAGAAGTACCCCACCATCTACCACCTGAGAAAGAAACTGGTGGACAG
CACCGACAAGGCCGACCTGCGGCTGATCTATCTGGCCCTGGCCCACATGATCAAGTTCCGGGGCCACTTC
CTGATCGAGGGCGACCTGAACCCCGACAACAGCGACGTGGACAAGCTGTTCATCCAGCTGGTGCAGACCT
ACAACCAGCTGTTCGAGGAAAACCCCATCAACGCCAGCGGCGTGGACGCCAAGGCCATCCTGTCTGCCAG
ACTGAGCAAGAGCAGACGGCTGGAAAATCTGATCGCCCAGCTGCCCGGCGAGAAGAAGAATGGCCTGTTC
GGAAACCTGATTGCCCTGAGCCTGGGCCTGACCCCCAACTTCAAGAGCAACTTCGACCTGGCCGAGGATG
CCAAACTGCAGCTGAGCAAGGACACCTACGACGACGACCTGGACAACCTGCTGGCCCAGATCGGCGACCA
GTACGCCGACCTGTTTCTGGCCGCCAAGAACCTGTCCGACGCCATCCTGCTGAGCGACATCCTGAGAGTG
AACACCGAGATCACCAAGGCCCCCCTGAGCGCCTCTATGATCAAGAGATACGACGAGCACCACCAGGACC
TGACCCTGCTGAAAGCTCTCGTGCGGCAGCAGCTGCCTGAGAAGTACAAAGAGATTTTCTTCGACCAGAG
CAAGAACGGCTACGCCGGCTACATTGACGGCGGAGCCAGCCAGGAAGAGTTCTACAAGTTCATCAAGCCC
ATCCTGGAAAAGATGGACGGCACCGAGGAACTGCTCGTGAAGCTGAACAGAGAGGACCTGCTGCGGAAGC
AGCGGACCTTCGACAACGGCAGCATCCCCCACCAGATCCACCTGGGAGAGCTGCACGCCATTCTGCGGCG
GCAGGAAGATTTTTACCCATTCCTGAAGGACAACCGGGAAAAGATCGAGAAGATCCTGACCTTCCGCATC
CCCTACTACGTGGGCCCTCTGGCCAGGGGAAACAGCAGATTCGCCTGGATGACCAGAAAGAGCGAGGAAA
CCATCACCCCCTGGAACTTCGAGGAAGTGGTGGACAAGGGCGCTTCCGCCCAGAGCTTCATCGAGCGGAT
GACCAACTTCGATAAGAACCTGCCCAACGAGAAGGTGCTGCCCAAGCACAGCCTGCTGTACGAGTACTTC
ACCGTGTATAACGAGCTGACCAAAGTGAAATACGTGACCGAGGGAATGAGAAAGCCCGCCTTCCTGAGCG
GCGAGCAGAAAAAGGCCATCGTGGACCTGCTGTTCAAGACCAACCGGAAAGTGACCGTGAAGCAGCTGAA
AGAGGACTACTTCAAGAAAATCGAGTGCTTCGACTCCGTGGAAATCTCCGGCGTGGAAGATCGGTTCAAC
GCCTCCCTGGGCACATACCACGATCTGCTGAAAATTATCAAGGACAAGGACTTCCTGGACAATGAGGAAA
ACGAGGACATTCTGGAAGATATCGTGCTGACCCTGACACTGTTTGAGGACAGAGAGATGATCGAGGAACG
GCTGAAAACCTATGCCCACCTGTTCGACGACAAAGTGATGAAGCAGCTGAAGCGGCGGAGATACACCGGC
TGGGGCAGGCTGAGCCGGAAGCTGATCAACGGCATCCGGGACAAGCAGTCCGGCAAGACAATCCTGGATT
TCCTGAAGTCCGACGGCTTCGCCAACAGAAACTTCATGCAGCTGATCCACGACGACAGCCTGACCTTTAA
AGAGGACATCCAGAAAGCCCAGGTGTCCGGCCAGGGCGATAGCCTGCACGAGCACATTGCCAATCTGGCC
GGCAGCCCCGCCATTAAGAAGGGCATCCTGCAGACAGTGAAGGTGGTGGACGAGCTCGTGAAAGTGATGG
GCCGGCACAAGCCCGAGAACATCGTGATCGAAATGGCCAGAGAGAACCAGACCACCCAGAAGGGACAGAA
GAACAGCCGCGAGAGAATGAAGCGGATCGAAGAGGGCATCAAAGAGCTGGGCAGCCAGATCCTGAAAGAA
CACCCCGTGGAAAACACCCAGCTGCAGAACGAGAAGCTGTACCTGTACTACCTGCAGAATGGGCGGGATA
TGTACGTGGACCAGGAACTGGACATCAACCGGCTGTCCGACTACGATGTGGACCATATCGTGCCTCAGAG
CTTTCTGAAGGACGACTCCATCGACAACAAGGTGCTGACCAGAAGCGACAAGAACCGGGGCAAGAGCGAC
AACGTGCCCTCCGAAGAGGTCGTGAAGAAGATGAAGAACTACTGGCGGCAGCTGCTGAACGCCAAGCTGA
TTACCCAGAGAAAGTTCGACAATCTGACCAAGGCCGAGAGAGGCGGCCTGAGCGAACTGGATAAGGCCGG
CTTCATCAAGAGACAGCTGGTGGAAACCCGGCAGATCACAAAGCACGTGGCACAGATCCTGGACTCCCGG
ATGAACACTAAGTACGACGAGAATGACAAGCTGATCCGGGAAGTGAAAGTGATCACCCTGAAGTCCAAGC
TGGTGTCCGATTTCCGGAAGGATTTCCAGTTTTACAAAGTGCGCGAGATCAACAACTACCACCACGCCCA
CGACGCCTACCTGAACGCCGTCGTGGGAACCGCCCTGATCAAAAAGTACCCTAAGCTGGAAAGCGAGTTC
GTGTACGGCGACTACAAGGTGTACGACGTGCGGAAGATGATCGCCAAGAGCGAGCAGGAAATCGGCAAGG
CTACCGCCAAGTACTTCTTCTACAGCAACATCATGAACTTTTTCAAGACCGAGATTACCCTGGCCAACGG
CGAGATCCGGAAGCGGCCTCTGATCGAGACAAACGGCGAAACCGGGGAGATCGTGTGGGATAAGGGCCGG
GATTTTGCCACCGTGCGGAAAGTGCTGAGCATGCCCCAAGTGAATATCGTGAAAAAGACCGAGGTGCAGA
CAGGCGGCTTCAGCAAAGAGTCTATCCTGCCCAAGAGGAACAGCGATAAGCTGATCGCCAGAAAGAAGGA
CTGGGACCCTAAGAAGTACGGCGGCTTCGACAGCCCCACCGTGGCCTATTCTGTGCTGGTGGTGGCCAAA
GTGGAAAAGGGCAAGTCCAAGAAACTGAAGAGTGTGAAAGAGCTGCTGGGGATCACCATCATGGAAAGAA
GCAGCTTCGAGAAGAATCCCATCGACTTTCTGGAAGCCAAGGGCTACAAAGAAGTGAAAAAGGACCTGAT
CATCAAGCTGCCTAAGTACTCCCTGTTCGAGCTGGAAAACGGCCGGAAGAGAATGCTGGCCTCTGCCGGC
GAACTGCAGAAGGGAAACGAACTGGCCCTGCCCTCCAAATATGTGAACTTCCTGTACCTGGCCAGCCACT
ATGAGAAGCTGAAGGGCTCCCCCGAGGATAATGAGCAGAAACAGCTGTTTGTGGAACAGCACAAGCACTA
CCTGGACGAGATCATCGAGCAGATCAGCGAGTTCTCCAAGAGAGTGATCCTGGCCGACGCTAATCTGGAC
AAAGTGCTGTCCGCCTACAACAAGCACCGGGATAAGCCCATCAGAGAGCAGGCCGAGAATATCATCCACC
TGTTTACCCTGACCAATCTGGGAGCCCCTGCCGCCTTCAAGTACTTTGACACCACCATCGACCGGAAGAG
GTACACCAGCACCAAAGAGGTGCTGGACGCCACCCTGATCCACCAGAGCATCACCGGCCTGTACGAGACA
CGGATCGACCTGTCTCAGCTGGGAGGCGACAAAAGGCCGGCGGCCACGAAAAAGGCCGGCCAGGCAAAAA
AGAAAAAGGAATTCGGCAGTGGAGAGGGCAGAGGAAGTCTGCTAACATGCGGTGACGTCGAGGAGAATCC
TGGCCCAATGACCGAGTACAAGCCCACGGTGCGCCTCGCCACCCGCGACGACGTCCCCAGGGCCGTACGC
ACCCTCGCCGCCGCGTTCGCCGACTACCCCGCCACGCGCCACACCGTCGATCCGGACCGCCACATCGAGC
GGGTCACCGAGCTGCAAGAACTCTTCCTCACGCGCGTCGGGCTCGACATCGGCAAGGTGTGGGTCGCGGA
CGACGGCGCCGCGGTGGCGGTCTGGACCACGCCGGAGAGCGTCGAAGCGGGGGCGGTGTTCGCCGAGATC
GGCCCGCGCATGGCCGAGTTGAGCGGTTCCCGGCTGGCCGCGCAGCAACAGATGGAAGGCCTCCTGGCGC
CGCACCGGCCCAAGGAGCCCGCGTGGTTCCTGGCCACCGTCGGAGTCTCGCCCGACCACCAGGGCAAGGG
TCTGGGCAGCGCCGTCGTGCTCCCCGGAGTGGAGGCGGCCGAGCGCGCCGGGGTGCCCGCCTTCCTGGAG
ACCTCCGCGCCCCGCAACCTCCCCTTCTACGAGCGGCTCGGCTTCACCGTCACCGCCGACGTCGAGGTGC
CCGAAGGACCGCGCACCTGGTGCATGACCCGCAAGCCCGGTGCCTGAGAATTCTAACTAGAGCTCGCTGA
TCAGCCTCGACTGTGCCTTCTAGTTGCCAGCCATCTGTTGTTTGCCCCTCCCCCGTGCCTTCCTTGACCC
TGGAAGGTGCCACTCCCACTGTCCTTTCCTAATAAAATGAGGAAATTGCATCGCATTGTCTGAGTAGGTG
TCATTCTATTCTGGGGGGTGGGGTGGGGCAGGACAGCAAGGGGGAGGATTGGGAAGAGAATAGCAGGCAT
GCTGGGGAGCGGCCGCAGGAACCCCTAGTGATGGAGTTGGCCACTCCCTCTCTGCGCGCTCGCTCGCTCA
CTGAGGCCGGGCGACCAAAGGTCGCCCGACGCCCGGGCTTTGCCCGGGCGGCCTCAGTGAGCGAGCGAGC
GCGCAGCTGCCTGCAGGGGCGCCTGATGCGGTATTTTCTCCTTACGCATCTGTGCGGTATTTCACACCGC
ATA
[95 nt withheld, positions 8054-8148]
T
[46 nt withheld, positions 8150-8195]
C
[141 nt withheld, positions 8197-8337]
CCTTTGACGTTGGAGTCCACGTTCTTT
[37 nt withheld, positions 8365-8401]
ACTCTATCTCGGGCTATTCTTTTGATTTATAAGGGATTTTGCCGATTTCGGTCTATTGGTTAAAAAATGA
GCTGATTTAACAAAAATTTAACGCGAATTTTAACAAAATATTAACGTTTACAATTTTATGGTGCACTCTC
AGTACAATCTGCTCTGATGCCGCATAGTTAAGCCAGCCCCGACACCCGCCAACACCCGCTGACGCGCCCT
GACGGGCTTGTCTGCTCCCGGCATCCGCTTACAGACAAGCTGTGACCGTCTCCGGGAGCTGCATGTGTCA
GAGGTTTTCACCGTCATCACCGAAACGCGCGAGACGAAAGGGCCTCGTGATACGCCTATTTTTATAGGTT
AATGTCATGATAATAATGGTTTCTTAGACGTCAGGTGGCACTTTTCGGGGAAATGTGCGCGGAACCCCTA
TTTGTTTATTTTTCTAAATACATTCAAATATGTATCCGCTCATGAGACAATAACCCTGATAAATGCTTCA
ATAATATTGAAAAAGGAAGAGTATGAGTATTCAACATTTCCGTGTCGCCCTTATTCCCTTTTTTGCGGCA
TTTTGCCTTCCTGTTTTTGCTCACCCAGAAACGCTGGTGAAAGTAAAAGATGCTGAAGATCAGTTGGGTG
CACGAGTGGGTTACATCGAACTGGATCTCAACAGCGGTAAGATCCTTGAGAGTTTTCGCCCCGAAGAACG
TTTTCCAATGATGAGCACTTTTAAAGTTCTGCTATGTGGCGCGGTATTATCCCGTATTGACGCCGGGCAA
GAGCA
